Addgene plasmid #157494: pD649-HAsp-SEMA4F-COMP5AP-AviTag-9xHis
Purpose: Mammalian expression of cell-surface protein extracellular domain fused to COMP5AP-AviTag-9xHis. Protein is secreted from cells.
Depositing lab: Chris Garcia. Depositing organization: Stanford University. Publication: A Human IgSF Cell-Surface Interactome Reveals a Complex Network of Protein-Protein Interactions. Wojtowicz WM, Vielmetter J, Fernandes RA, Siepe DH, Eastman CL, Chisholm GB, Cox S, Klock H, Anderson PW, Rue SM, Miller JJ, Glaser SM, Bragstad ML, Vance J, Lam AW, Lesley SA, Zinn K, Garcia KC. Cell. 2020 Aug 20;182(4):1027-1043.e17. doi: 10.1016/j.cell.2020.07.025. PubMed 32822567.
Backbone
  Vector backbone: pD649
  Backbone size w/o insert (bp): 7153
  Vector type: Mammalian Expression
Growth in bacteria
  Bacterial resistance: Ampicillin, 100 μg/mL
  Growth temperature: 37°C
  Growth strain: DH5alpha
  Copy number: High Copy
Gene/Insert
  Gene/Insert name: SEMA4F (alt name: SEM4F)
  Species: H. sapiens (human)
  Insert size (bp): 1875
  Entrez Gene: SEMA4F (a.k.a. SEMAM, SEMAW, M-SEMA, PRO2353, m-Sema-M)
  Promoter: CMV/SP6
  Tag / fusion protein: COMP5AP-AviTag-9xHis (C terminal on backbone)
  Cloning method: Restriction Enzyme; 5′ cloning site GCGGCCGC (not destroyed); 3′ cloning site GGCGCGCC (not destroyed)
  Sequencing primers: 5′ ATTTAGGTGACACTATAG; 3′ CGTCGCACTCCATCACGGTG
Resource information
  A portion of this plasmid was derived from a plasmid made by: synthesis by ThermoFisher
Terms and licenses: Academic/Nonprofit Terms; Industry Terms: Not Available to Industry
Depositor comments: Some plasmids in this collection may have an IS4-like element ISVsa5 family transposase upstream of the CMV promoter.
How to cite: pD649-HAsp-SEMA4F-COMP5AP-AviTag-9xHis was a gift from Chris Garcia (Addgene plasmid # 157494 ; http://n2t.net/addgene:157494 ; RRID:Addgene_157494)
