[The description below was written by a language model from this plasmid's Addgene catalogue record and pLannotate feature annotations shown in this document.]
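Description:
pD649-HAsp-SEMA4F-COMP5AP-AviTag-9xHis is a mammalian expression plasmid built on the pD649 backbone for producing a secreted, multimerised form of the extracellular domain of human semaphorin 4F (SEMA4F). It is propagated in E. coli as a high-copy plasmid through a ColE1/pUC-type origin and selected with ampicillin via a complete β-lactamase gene. The 9,028 nt sequence record matches the stated backbone plus the 1,875 bp insert. The annotation also finds an SV40 early/EM7 promoter pair driving a puromycin N-acetyltransferase coding region followed by an SV40 polyadenylation signal, which would allow selection in mammalian cells. Short KanR, lacZα, ble and f1 ori matches appear to be non-functional remnants.

Expression is driven by the CMV immediate-early enhancer and promoter, with a fragment of CMV intron A and an SP6 phage promoter just upstream of the open reading frame. The name indicates an HA-derived signal peptide; the automated annotation labels a partial match at this position as an IgH signal sequence. This leader directs the protein into the secretory pathway. The SEMA4F ectodomain was made by gene synthesis and sits between retained NotI and AscI sites. The annotation tool matches it to the rat orthologue, although the record gives the species as human. It is fused at its C terminus to the coiled-coil region of cartilage oligomeric matrix protein, which pentamerises the fusion, then to human placental alkaline phosphatase, an AviTag for enzymatic biotinylation and a polyhistidine tag, ending at a bGH polyadenylation signal. The tag is named 9xHis but annotated as 8xHis.

Pentamerisation increases avidity for weak cell-surface interactions, and the phosphatase provides an enzymatic readout. This suits the construct's origin in a study mapping the human cell-surface interactome. The depositor notes that some plasmids in the collection may carry an IS4-like transposase insertion upstream of the CMV promoter; none is annotated here.
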