Features (pLannotate 1.2.2; 24 found; start..end, strand, type, name):
    119..143     -  CDS            KanR (fragment): aminoglycoside phosphotransferase; aph(3')-Ia; confers resistance to kanamycin
    254..842     +  rep_origin     ori: high-copy-number ColE1/pMB1/pBR322/pUC origin of replication
   1067..1084    +  terminator     rrnB T2 terminator (fragment): transcription terminator T2 from the E. coli rrnB gene
   1109..1128    -  CDS            lacZα (fragment): LacZα fragment of β-galactosidase; lacZ fragment
   1584..1600    +  protein_bind   lac operator: The lac repressor binds to the lac operator to inhibit transcription in E. coli. This inhibition can be relieved by adding lactose or isopropyl-β-D-thiogalactopyranoside (IPTG). lac repressor encoded by lacI
   1843..2146    +  enhancer       CMV enhancer: human cytomegalovirus immediate early enhancer
   2147..2350    +  promoter       CMV promoter: human cytomegalovirus (CMV) immediate early promoter
   2486..2529    +  intron         CMV intron (fragment): modified intron A from human cytomegalovirus
   2581..2599    +  promoter       SP6 promoter: promoter for bacteriophage SP6 RNA polymerase
   2603..2640    +  CDS            IgH signal sequence (fragment): signal sequence from the mouse immunoglobulin heavy chain variable region
   2749..4623    +  CDS            Sema4f (fragment): SEM4F_RAT - Experimental evidence at protein level: Swiss-Prot protein existence level 1. Probable cell surface receptor that regulates oligodendroglial precursor cell migration (By similarity). Might also regulate differentiation of oligodendroglial precursor cells (PubMed:21945643). Has growth cone collapse activity against retinal ganglion-cell axons (PubMed:10051670). From Rattus norvegicus (Rat).
   4720..4899    +  CDS            Comp (fragment): COMP_RAT - Experimental evidence at protein level: Swiss-Prot protein existence level 1. May play a role in the structural integrity of cartilage via its interaction with other extracellular matrix proteins such as the collagens and fibronectin. Can mediate the interaction of chondrocytes with the cartilage extracellular matrix through interaction with cell surface integrin receptors. Could play a role in the pathogenesis of osteoarthritis. Potent suppressor of apoptosis in both primary chondrocytes and transformed cells. Suppresses apoptosis by blocking the activation of caspase-3 and by indu
   4887..6339    +  CDS            SEAP (fragment): secreted alkaline phosphatase from human placenta The natural enzyme has a C-terminal transmembrane sequence that is replaced by a GPI anchor.
   6364..6405    +  CDS            AviTag™ (fragment): peptide tag that allows for enzymatic biotinylation
   6409..6432    +  CDS            8xHis: 8xHis affinity tag
   6578..6689    +  polyA_signal   bGH poly(A) signal: bovine growth hormone polyadenylation signal
   6690..6798    +  rep_origin     f1 ori (fragment): f1 bacteriophage origin of replication; arrow indicates direction of (+) strand synthesis
   6812..7141    +  promoter       SV40 promoter: SV40 enhancer and early promoter
   7189..7236    +  promoter       EM7 promoter: synthetic bacterial promoter&nbsp
   7255..7854    +  CDS            PuroR (fragment): puromycin N-acetyltransferase; pac from Streptomyces; confers resistance to puromycin
   7864..7989    +  CDS            ble (fragment): BLE_KLEPN - Experimental evidence at protein level: Swiss-Prot protein existence level 1. Binding protein with a strong affinity to the bleomycin family of antibiotics. Binds to CL990; an antimitotic-antibiotic compound. From Klebsiella pneumoniae.
   7984..8105    +  polyA_signal   SV40 poly(A) signal: SV40 polyadenylation signal
   8158..9018    -  CDS            AmpR: β-lactamase; bla; confers resistance to ampicillin, carbenicillin, and related antibiotics
   9021..89      -  promoter       AmpR promoter (fragment) (across the origin): bla
>Addgene plasmid #157494 | pD649-HAsp-SEMA4F-COMP5AP-AviTag-9xHis | depositor full sequence | sequence record 304097 | Full Sequence
TTTCAATATTATTGAAGCATTTATCAGGGTTATTGTCTCATGAGCGGATACATATTTGAATGTATTTAGA
AAAATAAACAAATAGGGGTCAGTGTTACAACCAATTAACCAATTCTGAACATTATCGCGAGCCCATTTAT
ACCTGAATATGGCTCATAACACCCCTTGCTCATGACCAAAATCCCTTAACGTGAGTTACGCGCGCGTCGT
TCCACTGAGCGTCAGACCCCGTAGAAAAGATCAAAGGATCTTCTTGAGATCCTTTTTTTCTGCGCGTAAT
CTGCTGCTTGCAAACAAAAAAACCACCGCTACCAGCGGTGGTTTGTTTGCCGGATCAAGAGCTACCAACT
CTTTTTCCGAAGGTAACTGGCTTCAGCAGAGCGCAGATACCAAATACTGTTCTTCTAGTGTAGCCGTAGT
TAGCCCACCACTTCAAGAACTCTGTAGCACCGCCTACATACCTCGCTCTGCTAATCCTGTTACCAGTGGC
TGCTGCCAGTGGCGATAAGTCGTGTCTTACCGGGTTGGACTCAAGACGATAGTTACCGGATAAGGCGCAG
CGGTCGGGCTGAACGGGGGGTTCGTGCACACAGCCCAGCTTGGAGCGAACGACCTACACCGAACTGAGAT
ACCTACAGCGTGAGCTATGAGAAAGCGCCACGCTTCCCGAAGGGAGAAAGGCGGACAGGTATCCGGTAAG
CGGCAGGGTCGGAACAGGAGAGCGCACGAGGGAGCTTCCAGGGGGAAACGCCTGGTATCTTTATAGTCCT
GTCGGGTTTCGCCACCTCTGACTTGAGCGTCGATTTTTGTGATGCTCGTCAGGGGGGCGGAGCCTATGGA
AAAACGCCAGCAACGCGGCCTTTTTACGGTTCCTGGCCTTTTGCTGGCCTTTTGCTCACATGTTCTTTCC
TGCGTTATCCCCTGATTCTGTGGATAACCGTATTACCGCCTTTGAGTGAGCTGATACCGCTCGCCGCAGC
CGAACGACCGAGCGCAGCGAGTCAGTGAGCGAGGAAGCGGAAGGCGAGAGTAGGGAACTGCCAGGCATCA
AACTAAGCAGAAGGCCCCTGACGGATGGCCTTTTTGCGTTTCTACAAACTCTTTCTGTGTTGTAAAACGA
CGGCCAGTCTTAAGCTCGGGCCCCCTGGGCGGTTCTGATAACGAGTAATCGTTAATCCGCAAATAACGTA
AAAACCCGCTTCGGCGGGTTTTTTTATGGGGGGAGTTTAGGGAAAGAGCATTTGTCAGAATATTTAAGGG
CGCCTGTCACTTTGCTTGATATATGAGAATTATTTAACCTTATAAATGAGAAAAAAGCAACGCACTTTAA
ATAAGATACGTTGCTTTTTCGATTGATGAACACCTATAATTAAACTATTCATCTATTATTTATGATTTTT
TGTATATACAATATTTCTAGTTTGTTAAAGAGAATTAAGAAAATAAATCTCGAAAATAATAAAGGGAAAA
TCAGTTTTTGATATCAAAATTATACATGTCAACGATAATACAAAATATAATACAAACTATAAGATGTTAT
CAGTATTTATTATCATTTAGAATAAATTTTGTGTCGCCCTTAATTGTGAGCGGATAACAATTACGAGCTT
CATGCACAGTGGCGTTGACTCAATATTGGCCATTAGCCATATTATTCATTGGTTATATAGCATAAATCAA
TATTGGCTATTGGCCATTGCATACGTTGTATCTATATCATAATATGTACATTTATATTGGCTCATGTCCA
ATATGACCGCCATGTTGGCATTGATTATTGACTAGTTATTAATAGTAATCAATTACGGGGTCATTAGTTC
ATAGCCCATATATGGAGTTCCGCGTTACATAACTTACGGTAAATGGCCCGCCTGGCTGACCGCCCAACGA
CCCCCGCCCATTGACGTCAATAATGACGTATGTTCCCATAGTAACGCCAATAGGGACTTTCCATTGACGT
CAATGGGTGGAGTATTTACGGTAAACTGCCCACTTGGCAGTACATCAAGTGTATCATATGCCAAGTACGC
CCCCTATTGACGTCAATGACGGTAAATGGCCCGCCTGGCATTATGCCCAGTACATGACCTTATGGGACTT
TCCTACTTGGCAGTACATCTACGTATTAGTCATCGCTATTACCATGGTGATGCGGTTTTGGCAGTACATC
AATGGGCGTGGATAGCGGTTTGACTCACGGGGATTTCCAAGTCTCCACCCCATTGACGTCAATGGGAGTT
TGTTTTGGCACCAAAATCAACGGGACTTTCCAAAATGTCGTAACAACTCCGCCCCATTGACGCAAATGGG
CGGTAGGCGTGTACGGTGGGAGGTCTATATAAGCAGAGCTCGTTTAGTGAACCGTCAGATCGCCTGGAGA
CGCCATCCACGCTGTTTTGACCTCCATAGAAGACACCGGGACCGATCCAGCCTCCGCGGCCGGGAACGGT
GCATTGGAACGCGGATTCCCCGTGCCAAGAGTGACGTAAGTACCGCCTATAGAGTCTATAGGCCCACCCC
CTTGGCTTCGTTAGAACGCGGCTACAATTAATACATAACCTTATGTATCATACACATACGATTTAGGTGA
CACTATAGAATAACATCCACTTTGCCTTTCTCTCCACAGGTGTCCACTCCCAGGTCCAACTGCACCTCGG
TTCTATCGAAAACGCGCCTGCTAGCGCCACCATGAAGACCATCATTGCCCTGAGCTACATCTTCTGCCTG
GTGTTCGCTGCGGCCGCCAGAGTTCCTAGAAGCGTGCCAAGAACCAGCCTGCCTATCAGCGAGGCCGATA
GCTGCCTGACCAGATTTGCCGTGCCTCACACCTACAACTACAGCGTGCTGCTGGTGGACCCTGCCAGCCA
CACACTGTATGTGGGCGCCAGAGATACCATCTTCGCCCTGAGCCTGCCTTTTAGCGGCGAGCGGCCTAGA
AGAATCGACTGGATGGTGCCCGAGGCTCACCGGCAGAACTGTAGAAAGAAGGGCAAGAAAGAGGACGAGT
GCCACAACTTCGTGCAGATCCTGGCCATTGCCAACGCCAGCCATCTGCTGACCTGTGGCACCTTCGCCTT
CGATCCTAAGTGCGGCGTGATCGACGTGTCCAGATTCCAGCAGGTCGAGCGGCTGGAAAGCGGCAGAGGC
AAGTGTCCTTTTGAGCCCGCTCAGAGATCTGCCGCTGTTATGGCAGGCGGAGTGCTGTATGCCGCCACCG
TGAAGAATTACCTGGGCACCGAGCCTATCATCACCAGAGCTGTTGGCAGAGCCGAGGACTGGATCAGAAC
CGACACACTGCCCAGCTGGCTGAATGCCCCTGCTTTTGTGGCTGCCGTGGCTCTGTCTCCTGCCGAATGG
GGAGATGAGGATGGCGACGACGAGATCTACTTCTTCTTCACCGAAACCTCCAGAGCCTTCGACAGCTACG
AGCGGATCAAGGTGCCAAGAGTGGCCAGAGTGTGTGCCGGCGATCTCGGCGGAAGAAAGACACTGCAGCA
GCGGTGGACCACCTTCCTGAAAGCCGATCTGCTGTGCCCTGGACCTGAACACGGTAGAGCTAGTTCCGTG
CTGCAGGATGTGGCTGTGCTGAGGCCTGAACTTGGAGCCGGAACACCCATCTTCTACGGCATCTTCAGCA
GCCAGTGGGAGGGCGCCACAATCTCTGCCGTGTGTGCCTTCAGACCCCAAGACATCAGGACCGTGCTGAA
CGGCCCTTTCAGAGAGCTGAAGCACGACTGCAACAGAGGCCTGCCTGTGGTGGACAACGATGTGCCTCAG
CCTAGACCTGGCGAGTGCATCACCAACAACATGAAGCTGCGGCACTTCGGCAGCAGCCTGTCTCTGCCTG
ATAGAGTGCTGACCTTTATCCGGGATCACCCTCTGATGGACCGGCCTGTGTTTCCCGCTGATGGACACCC
TCTGCTGGTCACCACAGATACCGCCTACCTGAGAGTGGTGGCCCACAGAGTGACAAGCCTGAGCGGCAAA
GAATACGACGTGCTGTATCTGGGCACAGAGGACGGCCATCTGCACAGAGCCGTTAGAATTGGCGCCCAGC
TGAGCGTGCTGGAAGATCTGGCTCTGTTCCCTGAGCCACAGCCTGTGGAAAACATGAAGTTGTACCATAG
CTGGCTGCTCGTGGGCAGCAGAACCGAAGTGACCCAAGTGAACACCACCAACTGCGGCAGACTGCAGAGC
TGCTCCGAGTGTATCCTGGCTCAGGACCCTGTGTGCGCCTGGTCCTTTAGACTGGATGAATGTGTGGCCC
ACGCCGGCGAGCATAGAGGACTGGTGCAGGATATTGAGAGCGCCGATGTGTCCAGCCTGTGTCCTAAAGA
GCCCGGCGAAAGACCCGTGGTGTTTGAAGTGCCTGTGGCCACTGCTGCTCACGTGGTGTTGCCTTGTTCT
CCTAGCTCTGCCTGGGCCAGCTGTGTGTGGCATCAACCTAGCGGAGTGACCGCTCTGACCCCTAGAAGAG
ATGGCCTGGAAGTGGTGGTTACCCCTGGCGCCATGGGAGCCTATGCCTGCGAATGTCAAGAAGGCGGAGC
AGCCCACGTGGTGGCCGCTTATTCTCTTGTGTGGGGCAGCCAGAGAGATGCCCCTAGCAGAGCCCATACC
GTTGGCGCGCCGGAAGATCAAGTTGATCCAAGATTGATTGATGGCAAGGGCGGATCTCTGGAGGTGCTGT
TCCAGGGACCAGGCGGAAGCGGCAATCCCGGCGGCGATCTGGCCCCCCAGATGCTGCGCGAGCTGCAGGA
GACCAATGCCGCCCTGCAGGACGTGCGCGAGCTGCTGCGCCACCGCGTGAAGGAGATCACCTTCCTGAAG
AACACCGTGATGGAGTGCGACGCCTGCGGTATGCAGCCCTCTAGAGGCTCCGGCTCCATCATCCCAGTTG
AGGAGGAGAACCCGGACTTCTGGAACCGCGAGGCAGCCGAGGCCCTGGGTGCCGCCAAGAAGCTGCAGCC
TGCACAGACAGCCGCCAAGAACCTCATCATCTTCCTGGGCGATGGGATGGGGGTGTCTACGGTGACAGCT
GCCAGGATCCTAAAAGGGCAGAAGAAGGACAAACTGGGGCCTGAGATACCCCTGGCCATGGACCGCTTCC
CATATGTGGCTCTGTCCAAGACATACAATGTAGACAAACATGTGCCAGACAGTGGAGCCACAGCCACGGC
CTACCTGTGCGGGGTCAAGGGCAACTTCCAGACCATTGGCTTGAGTGCAGCCGCCCGCTTTAACCAGTGC
AACACGACACGCGGCAACGAGGTCATCTCCGTGATGAATCGGGCCAAGAAAGCAGGGAAGTCAGTGGGAG
TGGTAACCACCACACGAGTGCAGCACGCCTCGCCAGCCGGCACCTACGCCCACACGGTGAACCGCAACTG
GTACTCGGACGCCGACGTGCCTGCCTCGGCCCGCCAGGAGGGGTGCCAGGACATCGCTACGCAGCTCATC
TCCAACATGGACATTGACGTGATCCTAGGTGGAGGCCGAAAGTACATGTTTCGCATGGGAACCCCAGACC
CTGAGTACCCAGATGACTACAGCCAAGGTGGGACCAGGCTGGACGGGAAGAATCTGGTGCAGGAATGGCT
GGCGAAGCGCCAGGGTGCCCGGTATGTGTGGAACCGCACTGAGCTCATGCAGGCTTCCCTGGACCCGTCT
GTGACCCATCTCATGGGTCTCTTTGAGCCTGGAGACATGAAATACGAGATCCACCGAGACTCCACACTGG
ACCCCTCCCTGATGGAGATGACAGAGGCTGCCCTGCGCCTGCTGAGCAGGAACCCCCGCGGCTTCTTCCT
CTTCGTGGAGGGTGGTCGCATCGACCATGGTCATCATGAAAGCAGGGCTTACCGGGCACTGACTGAGACG
ATCATGTTCGACGACGCCATTGAGAGGGCGGGCCAGCTCACCAGCGAGGAGGACACGCTGAGCCTCGTCA
CTGCCGACCACTCCCACGTCTTCTCCTTCGGAGGCTACCCCCTGCGAGGGAGCTCCATCTTCGGGCTGGC
CCCTGGCAAGGCCCGGGACAGGAAGGCCTACACGGTCCTCCTATACGGAAACGGTCCAGGCTATGTGCTC
AAGGACGGCGCCCGGCCGGATGTTACCGAGAGCGAGAGCGGGAGCCCCGAGTATCGGCAGCAGTCAGCAG
TGCCCCTGGACGAAGAGACCCACGCAGGCGAGGACGTGGCGGTGTTCGCGCGCGGCCCGCAGGCGCACCT
GGTTCACGGCGTGCAGGAGCAGACCTTCATAGCGCACGTCATGGCCTTCGCCGCCTGCCTGGAGCCCTAC
ACCGCCTGCGACCTGGCGCCCCCCGCCGGCACCACCGACGCCGCGCACCCGGGTGGCGGAGGACTGAACG
ACATCTTCGAGGCTCAGAAAATCGAATGGCACGAACATCACCATCACCATCACCATCACCATTAAGGCCG
GCCTGTAGTCACTGGCACAACGCGTTACCCGGTAAGCCAATCGGGTATACACGGTCGTCATACTGCAGAC
AGGGTTCTTCTACTTTGCAAGATAGTCTTGAGTAGTAAAATAAATAGATAGAGAAAATCAGCCTCGACTG
TGCCTTCTAGTTGCCAGCCATCTGTTGTTTGCCCCTCCCCCGTGCCTTCCTTGACCCTGGAAGGTGCCAC
TCCCACTGTCCTTTCCTAATAAAATGAGGAAATTGCATCACAACACTCAACCCTATCTCGGTCTATTCTT
TTGATTTATAAGGGATTTTGCCGATTTCGGCCTATTGGTTAAAAAATGAGCTGATTTAACAAAAATTTAA
CGCGAATTAATTCTGTGGAATGTGTGTCAGTTAGGGTGTGGAAAGTCCCCAGGCTCCCCAGCAGGCAGAA
GTATGCAAAGCATGCATCTCAATTAGTCAGCAACCAGGTGTGGAAAGTCCCCAGGCTCCCCAGCAGGCAG
AAGTATGCAAAGCATGCATCTCAATTAGTCAGCAACCATAGTCCCGCCCCTAACTCCGCCCATCCCGCCC
CTAACTCCGCCCAGTTCCGCCCATTCTCCGCCCCATGGCTGACTAATTTTTTTTATTTATGCAGAGGCCG
AGGCCGCCTCTGCCTCTGAGCTATTCCAGAAGTAGTGAGGAGGCTTTTTTGGAGGCCTAGGCTTTTGCAA
AAAGCTCCCGGGAGCTTGTATATCCATTTTCGGATCTGATCAGCACGTGTTGACAATTAATCATCGGCAT
AGTATATCGGCATAGTATAATACGACAAGGTGAGGAACTAAACCATGACCGAGTACAAGCCCACGGTGCG
CCTCGCCACCCGCGACGACGTCCCCAGGGCCGTACGCACCCTCGCCGCCGCGTTCGCCGACTACCCCGCC
ACGCGCCACACCGTCGATCCGGACCGCCACATCGAGCGGGTCACCGAGCTGCAAGAACTCTTCCTCACGC
GCGTCGGGCTCGACATCGGCAAGGTGTGGGTCGCGGACGACGGCGCCGCGGTGGCGGTCTGGACCACGCC
GGAGAGCGTCGAAGCGGGGGCGGTGTTCGCCGAGATCGGCCCGCGCATGGCCGAGTTGAGCGGTTCCCGG
CTGGCCGCGCAGCAACAGATGGAAGGCCTCCTGGCGCCGCACCGGCCCAAGGAGCCCGCGTGGTTCCTGG
CCACCGTCGGCGTCTCGCCCGACCACCAGGGCAAGGGTCTGGGCAGCGCCGTCGTGCTCCCCGGAGTGGA
GGCGGCCGAGCGCGCCGGGGTGCCCGCCTTCCTGGAGACATCCGCGCCCCGCAACCTCCCCTTCTACGAG
CGGCTCGGCTTCACCGTCACCGCCGACGTCGAGGTGCCCGAAGGACCGCGCACCTGGTGCATGACCCGCA
AGCCCGGTGCCTGACACGTGCTACGAGATTTCGATTCCACCGCCGCCTTCTATGAAAGGTTGGGCTTCGG
AATCGTTTTCCGGGACGCCGGCTGGATGATCCTCCAGCGCGGGGATCTCATGCTGGAGTTCTTCGCCCAC
CCCAACTTGTTTATTGCAGCTTATAATGGTTACAAATAAAGCAATAGCATCACAAATTTCACAAATAAAG
CATTTTTTTCACTGCATTCTAGTTGTGGTTTGTCCAAACTCATCAATGTATCTTATCATGTCTGTATACC
GTCGACCTCTAGCTAGAGCTTGGCGTAATCATGGTCATTACCAATGCTTAATCAGTGAGGCACCTATCTC
AGCGATCTGTCTATTTCGTTCATCCATAGTTGCCTGACTCCCCGTCGTGTAGATAACTACGATACGGGAG
GGCTTACCATCTGGCCCCAGCGCTGCGATGATACCGCGAGAACCACGCTCACCGGCTCCGGATTTATCAG
CAATAAACCAGCCAGCCGGAAGGGCCGAGCGCAGAAGTGGTCCTGCAACTTTATCCGCCTCCATCCAGTC
TATTAATTGTTGCCGGGAAGCTAGAGTAAGTAGTTCGCCAGTTAATAGTTTGCGCAACGTTGTTGCCATC
GCTACAGGCATCGTGGTGTCACGCTCGTCGTTTGGTATGGCTTCATTCAGCTCCGGTTCCCAACGATCAA
GGCGAGTTACATGATCCCCCATGTTGTGCAAAAAAGCGGTTAGCTCCTTCGGTCCTCCGATCGTTGTCAG
AAGTAAGTTGGCCGCAGTGTTATCACTCATGGTTATGGCAGCACTGCATAATTCTCTTACTGTCATGCCA
TCCGTAAGATGCTTTTCTGTGACTGGTGAGTACTCAACCAAGTCATTCTGAGAATAGTGTATGCGGCGAC
CGAGTTGCTCTTGCCCGGCGTCAATACGGGATAATACCGCGCCACATAGCAGAACTTTAAAAGTGCTCAT
CATTGGAAAACGTTCTTCGGGGCGAAAACTCTCAAGGATCTTACCGCTGTTGAGATCCAGTTCGATGTAA
CCCACTCGTGCACCCAACTGATCTTCAGCATCTTTTACTTTCACCAGCGTTTCTGGGTGAGCAAAAACAG
GAAGGCAAAATGCCGCAAAAAAGGGAATAAGGGCGACACGGAAATGTTGAATACTCATATTCTTCCTT
