>Addgene plasmid #157494 | pD649-HAsp-SEMA4F-COMP5AP-AviTag-9xHis | depositor partial sequence | sequence record 304098 | insert (extracellular domain)
AGAGTTCCTAGAAGCGTGCCAAGAACCAGCCTGCCTATCAGCGAGGCCGATAGCTGCCTGACCAGATTTG
CCGTGCCTCACACCTACAACTACAGCGTGCTGCTGGTGGACCCTGCCAGCCACACACTGTATGTGGGCGC
CAGAGATACCATCTTCGCCCTGAGCCTGCCTTTTAGCGGCGAGCGGCCTAGAAGAATCGACTGGATGGTG
CCCGAGGCTCACCGGCAGAACTGTAGAAAGAAGGGCAAGAAAGAGGACGAGTGCCACAACTTCGTGCAGA
TCCTGGCCATTGCCAACGCCAGCCATCTGCTGACCTGTGGCACCTTCGCCTTCGATCCTAAGTGCGGCGT
GATCGACGTGTCCAGATTCCAGCAGGTCGAGCGGCTGGAAAGCGGCAGAGGCAAGTGTCCTTTTGAGCCC
GCTCAGAGATCTGCCGCTGTTATGGCAGGCGGAGTGCTGTATGCCGCCACCGTGAAGAATTACCTGGGCA
CCGAGCCTATCATCACCAGAGCTGTTGGCAGAGCCGAGGACTGGATCAGAACCGACACACTGCCCAGCTG
GCTGAATGCCCCTGCTTTTGTGGCTGCCGTGGCTCTGTCTCCTGCCGAATGGGGAGATGAGGATGGCGAC
GACGAGATCTACTTCTTCTTCACCGAAACCTCCAGAGCCTTCGACAGCTACGAGCGGATCAAGGTGCCAA
GAGTGGCCAGAGTGTGTGCCGGCGATCTCGGCGGAAGAAAGACACTGCAGCAGCGGTGGACCACCTTCCT
GAAAGCCGATCTGCTGTGCCCTGGACCTGAACACGGTAGAGCTAGTTCCGTGCTGCAGGATGTGGCTGTG
CTGAGGCCTGAACTTGGAGCCGGAACACCCATCTTCTACGGCATCTTCAGCAGCCAGTGGGAGGGCGCCA
CAATCTCTGCCGTGTGTGCCTTCAGACCCCAAGACATCAGGACCGTGCTGAACGGCCCTTTCAGAGAGCT
GAAGCACGACTGCAACAGAGGCCTGCCTGTGGTGGACAACGATGTGCCTCAGCCTAGACCTGGCGAGTGC
ATCACCAACAACATGAAGCTGCGGCACTTCGGCAGCAGCCTGTCTCTGCCTGATAGAGTGCTGACCTTTA
TCCGGGATCACCCTCTGATGGACCGGCCTGTGTTTCCCGCTGATGGACACCCTCTGCTGGTCACCACAGA
TACCGCCTACCTGAGAGTGGTGGCCCACAGAGTGACAAGCCTGAGCGGCAAAGAATACGACGTGCTGTAT
CTGGGCACAGAGGACGGCCATCTGCACAGAGCCGTTAGAATTGGCGCCCAGCTGAGCGTGCTGGAAGATC
TGGCTCTGTTCCCTGAGCCACAGCCTGTGGAAAACATGAAGTTGTACCATAGCTGGCTGCTCGTGGGCAG
CAGAACCGAAGTGACCCAAGTGAACACCACCAACTGCGGCAGACTGCAGAGCTGCTCCGAGTGTATCCTG
GCTCAGGACCCTGTGTGCGCCTGGTCCTTTAGACTGGATGAATGTGTGGCCCACGCCGGCGAGCATAGAG
GACTGGTGCAGGATATTGAGAGCGCCGATGTGTCCAGCCTGTGTCCTAAAGAGCCCGGCGAAAGACCCGT
GGTGTTTGAAGTGCCTGTGGCCACTGCTGCTCACGTGGTGTTGCCTTGTTCTCCTAGCTCTGCCTGGGCC
AGCTGTGTGTGGCATCAACCTAGCGGAGTGACCGCTCTGACCCCTAGAAGAGATGGCCTGGAAGTGGTGG
TTACCCCTGGCGCCATGGGAGCCTATGCCTGCGAATGTCAAGAAGGCGGAGCAGCCCACGTGGTGGCCGC
TTATTCTCTTGTGTGGGGCAGCCAGAGAGATGCCCCTAGCAGAGCCCATACCGTT
